>Addgene plasmid #85397 | pAAV hSyn1 bPAC cMyc T2A tDimer | addgene full sequence | sequence record 201306 | Addgene NGS Result
GCGCAGATGGTCGCGCCCGTGCCCCCCTATCTCGCGCCTCGCGTGGTGCGGTCCGGCTGGGCCGGCGGCG
GCGCGGACGCGACCAAGGTGGCCGGGAAGGGGAGTTTGCGGGGGACCGGCGAGTGACGTCAGCGCGCCTT
CAGTGCTGAGGCGGCGGTGGCGCGCGCCGCCAGGCGGGGGCGAAGGCACTGTCCGCGGTGCTGAAGCTGG
CAGTGCGCACGCGCCTCGCCGCATCCTGTTTCCCCTCCCCCTCTCTGATAGGGGATGCGCAATTTGGGGA
ATGGGGGTTGGGTGCTTGTCCAGTGGGTCGGGGTCGGTCGTCAGGTAGGCACCCCCACCCCGCCTCATCC
TGGTCCTAAAACCCACTTGCACTCATACGCAGGGCCCTCTGCAGCTCGAGTCTAGCGACGCGTGCGGCCG
CAGGAACCCCTAGTGATGGAGTTGGCCACTCCCTCTCTGCGCGCTCGCTCGCTCACTGAGGCCGGGCGAC
CAAAGGTCGCCCGACGCCCGGGCGGCCTCAGTGAGCGAGCGAGCGCGCAGCTGCCTGCAGGACATGTGAG
CAAAAGGCCAGCAAAAGGCCAGGAACCGTAAAAAGGCCGCGTTGCTGGCGTTTTTCCATAGGCTCCGCCC
CCCTGACGAGCATCACAAAAATCGACGCTCAAGTCAGAGGTGGCGAAACCCGACAGGACTATAAAGATAC
CAGGCGTTTCCCCCTGGAAGCTCCCTCGTGCGCTCTCCTGTTCCGACCCTGCCGCTTACCGGATACCTGT
CCGCCTTTCTCCCTTCGGGAAGCGTGGCGCTTTCTCATAGCTCACGCTGTAGGTATCTCAGTTCGGTGTA
GGTCGTTCGCTCCAAGCTGGGCTGTGTGCACGAACCCCCCGTTCAGCCCGACCGCTGCGCCTTATCCGGT
AACTATCGTCTTGAGTCCAACCCGGTAAGACACGACTTATCGCCACTGGCAGCAGCCACTGGTAACAGGA
TTAGCAGAGCGAGGTATGTAGGCGGTGCTACAGAGTTCTTGAAGTGGTGGCCTAACTACGGCTACACTAG
AAGAACAGTATTTGGTATCTGCGCTCTGCTGAAGCCAGTTACCTTCGGAAAAAGAGTTGGTAGCTCTTGA
TCCGGCAAACAAACCACCGCTGGTAGCGGTGGTTTTTTTGTTTGCAAGCAGCAGATTACGCGCAGAAAAA
AAGGATCTCAAGAAGATCCTTTGATCTTTTCTACGGGGTCTGACGCTCAGTGGAACGAAAACTCACGTTA
AGGGATTTTGGTCATGAGATTATCAAAAAGGATCTTCACCTAGATCCTTTTAAATTAAAAATGAAGTTTT
AAATCAATCTAAAGTATATATGAGTAAACTTGGTCTGACAGTTACCAATGCTTAATCAGTGAGGCACCTA
TCTCAGCGATCTGTCTATTTCGTTCATCCATAGTTGCCTGACTCCCCGTCGTGTAGATAACTACGATACG
GGAGGGCTTACCATCTGGCCCCAGTGCTGCAATGATACCGCGAGACCCACGCTCACCGGCTCCAGATTTA
TCAGCAATAAACCAGCCAGCCGGAAGGGCCGAGCGCAGAAGTGGTCCTGCAACTTTATCCGCCTCCATCC
AGTCTATTAATTGTTGCCGGGAAGCTAGAGTAAGTAGTTCGCCAGTTAATAGTTTGCGCAACGTTGTTGC
CATTGCTACAGGCATCGTGGTGTCACGCTCGTCGTTTGGTATGGCTTCATTCAGCTCCGGTTCCCAACGA
TCAAGGCGAGTTACATGATCCCCCATGTTGTGCAAAAAAGCGGTTAGCTCCTTCGGTCCTCCGATCGTTG
TCAGAAGTAAGTTGGCCGCAGTGTTATCACTCATGGTTATGGCAGCACTGCATAATTCTCTTACTGTCAT
GCCATCCGTAAGATGCTTTTCTGTGACTGGTGAGTACTCAACCAAGTCATTCTGAGAATAGTGTATGCGG
CGACCGAGTTGCTCTTGCCCGGCGTCAATACGGGATAATACCGCGCCACATAGCAGAACTTTAAAAGTGC
TCATCATTGGAAAACGTTCTTCGGGGCGAAAACTCTCAAGGATCTTACCGCTGTTGAGATCCAGTTCGAT
GTAACCCACTCGTGCACCCAACTGATCTTCAGCATCTTTTACTTTCACCAGCGTTTCTGGGTGAGCAAAA
ACAGGAAGGCAAAATGCCGCAAAAAAGGGAATAAGGGCGACACGGAAATGTTGAATACTCATACTCTTCC
TTTTTCAATATTATTGAAGCATTTATCAGGGTTATTGTCTCATGAGCGGATACATATTTGAATGTATTTA
GAAAAATAAACAAATAGGGGTTCCGCGCACATTTCCCCGAAAAGTGCCACCTGACGTCTAAGAAACCATT
ATTATCATGACATTAACCTATAAAAATAGGCGTATCACGAGGCCCTTTCGTCTCGCGCGTTTCGGTGATG
ACGGTGAAAACCTCTGACACATGCAGCTCCCGGAGACGGTCACAGCTTGTCTGTAAGCGGATGCCGGGAG
CAGACAAGCCCGTCAGGGCGCGTCAGCGGGTGTTGGCGGGTGTCGGGGCTGGCTTAACTATGCGGCATCA
GAGCAGATTGTACTGAGAGTGCACCATAAAATTGTAAACGTTAATATTTTGTTAAAATTCGCGTTAAATT
TTTGTTAAATCAGCTCATTTTTTAACCAATAGACCGAAATCGGCAAAATCCCTTATAAATCAAAAGAATA
GCCCGAGATAGAGT
[37 nt withheld, positions 2745-2781]
AAAGAACGTGGACTCCAACGTCAAAGG
[141 nt withheld, positions 2809-2949]
G
[46 nt withheld, positions 2951-2996]
A
[95 nt withheld, positions 2998-3092]
TATGCGGTGTGAAATACCGCACAGATGCGTAAGGAGAAAATACCGCATCAGGCGCCCCTGCAGGCAGCTG
CGCGCTCGCTCGCTCACTGAGGCCGCCCGGGCAAAGCCCGGGCGTCGGGCGACCTTTGGTCGCCCGGCCT
CAGTGAGCGAGCGAGCGCGCAGAGAGGGAGTGGCCAACTCCATCACTAGGGGTTCCTGCGGCCGCTCGGT
CCGCACGTGGTTACCTACAAAATCAGAAGGACAGGGAAGGGAGCAGTGGTTCACGCCTGTAATCCCAGCA
ATTTGGGAGGCCAAGGTGGGTAGATCACCTGAGATTAGGAGTTGGAGACCAGCCTGGCCAATATGGTGAA
ACCCCGTCTCTACCAAAAAAACAAAAATTAGCTGAGCCTGGTCATGCATGCCTGGAATCCCAACAACTCG
GGAGGCTGAGGCAGGAGAATCGCTTGAACCCAGGAGGCGGAGATTGCAGTGAGCCAAGATTGTGCCACTG
CACTCCAGCTTGGTTCCCAATAGACCCCGCAGGCCCTACAGGTTGTCTTCCCAACTTGCCCCTTGCTCCA
TACCACCCCCCTCCACCCCATAATATTATAGAAGGACACCTAGTCAGACAAAATGATGCAACTTAATTTT
ATTAGGACAAGGCTGGTGGGCACTGGAGTGGCAACTTCCAGGGCCAGGAGAGGCACTGGGGAGGGGTCAC
AGGGATGCCACCCGTAGATCATCTCTAGACTCGAGGTCGAGGCCAGAGAGGCCATCGAATGGCGCGCCGC
GATCGCGTCTCGAGGTCGACGGTATCGATGCGGGGAGGCGGCCCAAAGGGAGATCCGACTCGTCTGAGGG
CGAAGGCGAAGACGCGGAAGAGGCCGCAGAGCCGGCAGCAGGCCGCGGGAAGGAAGGTCCGCTGGATTGA
GGGCCGAAGGGACGTAGCAGAAGGACGTCCCGCGCAGAATCCAGGTGGCAACACAGGCGAGCAGCCAAGG
AAAGGACGATGATTTCCCCGACAACACCACGGAATTGTCAGTGCCCAACAGCCGAGCCCCTGTCCAGCAG
CGGGCAAGGCAGGCGGCGATGAGTTCCGCCGTGGCAATAGGGAGGGGGAAAGCGAAAGTCCCGGAAAGGA
GCTGACAGGTGGTGGCAATGCCCCAACCAGTGGGGGTTGCGTCAGCAAACACAGTGCACACCACGCCACG
TTGCCTGACAACGGGCCACAACTCCTCATAAAGAGACAGCAACCAGGATTTATACAAGGAGGAGAAAATG
AAAGCCATACGGGAAGCAATAGCATGATACAAAGGCATTAAAGCAGCGTATCCACATAGCGTAAAAGGAG
CAACATAGTTAAGAATACCAGTCAATCTTTCACAAATTTTGTAATCCAGAGGTTGATTATCGATAAGCTT
TTGCTCGAAGTCGACCTACAGGAACAGGTGGTGGCGGCCCTCGGAGCGCTCGTACTGTTCCACGATGGTG
TAGTCCTCGTTGTGGGAGGTGATGTCCAGCTTGGTGTCCACGTAGTAGTAGCCGGGCAGCTGCACGGGCT
TCTTGGCCATGTAGATGGTCTTGAACTCCACCAGGTAGTGGCCGCCGTCCTTCAGCTTCAGGGCCTGGTG
GATCTCGCCCTTCAGCACGCCGTCGCGGGGGTACAGGCGCTCGGTGGAGGCCTCCCAGCCCATGGTCTTC
TTCTGCATTACGGGGCCGTCGGGGGGGAAGTTGGTGCCGCGGAACTTCACCTTGTAGATCAGCGTGCCGT
CCTGCAGGGAGGAGTCCTGGGTCACGGTCACCACGCCGCCGTCCTCGAAGTTCATCACGCGCTCCCACTT
GAAGCCCTCGGGGAAGGACAGCTTCTTGTAGTCGGGGATGTCGGCGGGGTGCTTCACGTACGCCTTGGAG
CCGTACTGGAACTGGGGGGACAGGATGTCCCAGGCGAAGGGCAGGGGGCCGCCCTTGGTCACCTTCAGCT
TGGCGGTCTGGGTGCCCTCGTAGGGGCGGCCCTCGCCCTCGCCCTCGATCTCGAACTCGTGGCCGTTCAC
GGAGCCCTCCATGCGCACCTTGAAGCGCATGAACTCTTTGATGACGTCCTCGGAGGAGGCGGTGCCGGAG
CTGCCGCTGCCGGTGCTGCCGGTGCCATGCCCCAGGAACAGGTGGTGGCGGCCCTCGGAGCGCTCGTACT
GTTCCACGATGGTGTAGTCCTCGTTGTGGGAGGTGATGTCCAGCTTGGTGTCCACGTAGTAGTAGCCGGG
CAGCTGCACGGGCTTCTTGGCCATGTAGATGGTCTTGAACTCCACCAGGTAGTGGCCGCCGTCCTTCAGC
TTCAGGGCCTGGTGGATCTCGCCCTTCAGCACGCCGTCGCGGGGGTACAGGCGCTCGGTGGAGGCCTCCC
AGCCCATGGTCTTCTTCTGCATTACGGGGCCGTCGGGGGGGAAGTTGGTGCCGCGGAACTTCACCTTGTA
GATCAGCGTGCCGTCCTGCAGGGAGGAGTCCTGGGTCACGGTCACCACGCCGCCGTCCTCGAAGTTCATC
ACGCGCTCCCACTTGAAGCCCTCGGGGAAGGACAGCTTCTTGTAGTCGGGGATGTCGGCGGGGTGCTTCA
CGTACGCCTTGGAGCCGTACTGGAACTGGGGGGACAGGATGTCCCAGGCGAAGGGCAGGGGGCCGCCCTT
GGTCACCTTCAGCTTGGCGGTCTGGGTGCCCTCGTAGGGGCGGCCCTCGCCCTCGCCCTCGATCTCGAAC
TCGTGGCCGTTCACGGAGCCCTCCATGCGCACCTTGAAGCGCATGAACTCTTTGATGACGTCCTCGGAGG
AGGCCACCATGGCGGCCGCGGATCCCGGTGCAGGGCCGGGATTCTCCTCCACGTCACCGCATGTTAGAAG
ACTTCCTCTGCCCTCGGCCGCGGGTACCAGGTCCTCCTCCGAGATCAGCTTTTGCTCGTACGTCCGCGGC
TTGTCGTTTTCCAGGGTCTGCCGGATCAGCTGGGTGATCTGCAGGGTGTCGTAGTACTTCTGGGCCTCAT
TCACGGTGTAGACCTCGATGGCTTCCTGCTTGCCCTTGACCTGGTGGGCTCCCAGGTTGATGAAGGTCCA
CTGGGCCTGGCAGCACTTCTTCACGCCGGCTGTAAAGGCCAGGGCGTAGGGCAGCTGTCTTGTCAGGGCT
TCCAGCCTGGCGGCCACGTTCACGGCGTCCCCCAGCAGGGTGTGGTCCATCTTCAGGCTGCTGCCCATGT
TGCCCTCGATCACGTGGCCGTAGCTCAGGCCGATGCCGGTGTACAGCAGGTGCAGGGGGTTGGTGGCCTC
CACGTGGTGCCGCAGCTGCTTCAGCTCGGAGATGATGTCCAGGCTGGTCCGGATGGCGGCGTCGCCCTGC
TCTTTGGTGAAGCTGGCCATCACGCAGTCGCCGATGAACTTGGTCACTTCGCCGCCGTAGGCGCTGATGA
TCCGGGTGCAGATGCTGAAGTACCGGTTGACCAGGATGACCACCTCGTTCACGGGCAGCTTCTCGGTCAG
GGTGCTGAAGGCCAGGATGTCGCTGAAGAAGATGATCTTCTCGACCAGCTGGGGCTCCACGGTCAGGGGG
TTGATGCCCTGGTTGATCAGGTAGATCACTCTGGCGGGCATGTACTTTTCCAGCACCCGGTGGCTCTGGG
TGATGGTCTGCAGCAGGCTCTTGATGGGCTGGATCATCAGCTCGCTGTTCTCGTTCAGGTTGATGGTTTT
CATGGCCCAGTTGGGGAACATCCGGTCGGTGATGTCGTACTCGGTTTTCAGGCACAGGATGTTGGTGTGC
CGGTCGTCCACCAGGATTTTCTTGTACAGCTTGTCCACCTTCTCGTTCTCGCCTTCCAGGATCTGGAAGA
ACAGGCCCTGCAGGTACAGCAGCACGCCGGTGATGTTGTCCCGCTGGTTGTTCTTGATGGACACCTTGCC
GATCCGCTGGATCTCTTCCAGGCTCAGGTGGCCGCTGATCTTGCTGATGTACACCAGCCGCTTCATCATG
GTGGCGAATTCGACTGCGCTCTCAGGCACGACACGACTCCTCCGCTGCCCACCGCAGACTGAGGCAGCGC
TGAGTCGCCGGCGCCGCA
Features (pLannotate 1.2.2; 15 found; start..end, strand, type, name):
    457..484     -  repeat_region  AAV2 ITR (fragment): inverted terminal repeat of adeno-associated virus serotype 2 inverted
    513..540     -  repeat_region  AAV2 ITR (fragment): inverted terminal repeat of adeno-associated virus serotype 2 inverted
    613..1201    -  rep_origin     ori: high-copy-number ColE1/pMB1/pBR322/pUC origin of replication
   1372..2232    -  CDS            AmpR: β-lactamase; bla; confers resistance to ampicillin, carbenicillin, and related antibiotics
   2233..2337    -  promoter       AmpR promoter: bla
   2432..2467    +  CDS            rop (fragment): Rop protein, which maintains plasmids at low copy number; rop
   2569..2618    +  misc_feature   bom (fragment): basis of mobility region from pBR322
   2619..3074    -  rep_origin     f1 ori (sequence partly withheld): f1 bacteriophage origin of replication; arrow indicates direction of (+) strand synthesis
   3093..3144    +  misc_feature   bom (fragment): basis of mobility region from pBR322
   3149..3289    -  repeat_region  AAV2 ITR: inverted terminal repeat of adeno-associated virus serotype 2 inverted
   3329..3805    -  polyA_signal   hGH poly(A) signal: human growth hormone polyadenylation signal
   3871..3891    -  misc_feature   MCS (fragment): pBluescript multiple cloning site
   3892..4480    -  misc_feature   WPRE: woodchuck hepatitis virus posttranscriptional regulatory element
   4511..5902    -  CDS            tdimer2(12): tdimer2(12) is a basic (constitutively fluorescent) orange fluorescent protein published in 2002, derived from Discosoma sp.. It has low acid sensitivity.
   7096..373     -  promoter       hSyn promoter (across the origin): human synapsin I promoter; confers neuron-specific expression (Kügler et al., 2003)
