[The description below was written by a language model from this plasmid's Addgene catalogue record and pLannotate feature annotations shown in this document.]
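Description:
pAAV hSyn1 bPAC cMyc T2A tDimer is an adeno-associated virus transfer plasmid of about 7.2 kb, built on the Stratagene pAAV backbone with a synapsin promoter added. It is intended for mammalian expression in neurons. It is propagated in bacteria through a high-copy ColE1/pUC-type origin and selected with ampicillin via the β-lactamase gene; an f1 phage origin is also present. AAV2 inverted terminal repeats flank the expression cassette and provide the cis signals for replication and packaging into AAV particles. In the sequenced record one ITR is annotated intact, while the other appears only as two short fragments. That may reflect the difficulty of sequencing or annotating these repeats rather than a real truncation, and the recombination-limiting growth strain listed fits the known instability of ITRs.

The payload is a single bicistronic unit driven by the human synapsin-1 promoter, which restricts expression to neurons. The first coding sequence is a humanized version of bPAC (BlaC), the photoactivated adenylyl cyclase from Beggiatoa, carrying a C-terminal cMyc epitope tag for immunodetection. A T2A ribosomal skip sequence links it to tdimer2, a tandem-dimer red/orange fluorescent protein derived from Discosoma, so both proteins are made from one transcript as separate polypeptides and fluorescence marks the expressing cells. A WPRE enhances transcript stability and expression, and a human growth hormone polyadenylation signal terminates the message. The automated feature table does not annotate bPAC, the Myc tag or T2A, but an unannotated gap between the promoter and tdimer2 is consistent with their recorded position. The construct is suited to light-driven elevation of cAMP in identified neurons, by transfection or after AAV packaging.
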