Addgene plasmid #85397: pAAV hSyn1 bPAC cMyc T2A tDimer
Purpose: humanized photoactivated adenylyl cyclase with cMyc Tag driven by neuron-specific promoter, plus red fluorescent protein
Depositing lab: Thomas Oertner. Depositing organization: Universitaetsklinikum Hamburg-Eppendorf.
Backbone
  Vector backbone: pAAV
  Backbone manufacturer: Stratagene
  Backbone size w/o insert (bp): 4568
  Total vector size (bp): 7176
  Modifications to backbone: Synapsin promoter
  Vector type: Mammalian Expression, AAV
Growth in bacteria
  Bacterial resistance: Ampicillin, 100 μg/mL
  Growth temperature: 37°C
  Growth strain: NEB Stable
  Copy number: High Copy
Gene/Insert 1
  Gene/Insert name: humanized photoactivated adenylyl cyclase (alt names: bPAC; BlaC; Beggiatoa sp. PS)
  Species: GU461306
  Insert size (bp): 1092
  Promoter: human synapsin-1
  Tag / fusion protein: cMyc Tag (C terminal on insert)
  Cloning method: Restriction Enzyme; 5′ cloning site MluI (not destroyed); 3′ cloning site EcoRI (not destroyed)
  Sequencing primers: 5′ tttcgccacctctgactt; 3′ GTACTCGGTTTTCAGGCACAG
Gene/Insert 2
  Gene/Insert name: red fluorescent protein (alt name: tdimer2)
  Species: Discosoma sp.
  Insert size (bp): 1395
  Promoter: ribosomal skip sequence T2A
  Cloning method: Restriction Enzyme; 5′ cloning site KpnI (not destroyed); 3′ cloning site HindIII (not destroyed)
  Sequencing primers: 5′ GGCAGAGGAAGTCTTCTAACAT; 3′ GTAATCCAGAGGTTGATTATCG
Resource information
  A portion of this plasmid was derived from a plasmid made by: bPAC was a gift from Peter Hegemann, HU Berlin, Germany tdimer2 is originally from Roger Y. Tsien, UCSD
Terms and licenses: Academic/Nonprofit Terms; Industry Terms: Not Available to Industry
Depositor comments: Insert was described in Stierl et al J Biol Chem. 2011 Jan 14. 286(2):1181-8 and cloned behind a neuron-specific promoter.
How to cite: pAAV hSyn1 bPAC cMyc T2A tDimer was a gift from Thomas Oertner (Addgene plasmid # 85397 ; http://n2t.net/addgene:85397 ; RRID:Addgene_85397)
